>Addgene plasmid #63554 | pFusB3-47 | depositor partial sequence | sequence record 105629 | pFUSB3_GTG
AGTCTTAAGCGTCTCATGGCCTGACCCCGGACCAAGTGGTGGCTATCGCCAGCAACAATGGCGGCAAGCA
AGCGCTCGAAACGGTGCAGCGGCTGTTGCCGGTGCTGTGCCAGGACCATGGCCTGACCCCGGACCAAGTG
GTGGCTATCGCCAGCAACGGTGGCGGCAAGCAAGCGCTCGAAACGGTGCAGCGGCTGTTGCCGGTGCTGT
GCCAGGACCATGGCCTGACCCCGGACCAAGTGGTGGCTATCGCCAGCAACAATGGCGGCAAGCAAGCGCT
CGAAACGGTGCAGCGGCTGTTGCCGGTGCTGTGCCAGGACCATGGCCTGACCCCGGACCAAGTGGTGGCT
ATCGAGACGTC
