>Addgene plasmid #63554 | pFusB3-47 | depositor partial sequence | sequence record 105630 | FusB3
CGTCTCATGGCCTGACCCCGGACCAAGTGGTGGCTATCGAGACCGGCGCCGCTACAGGGCGCGTCCCATT
CGCCATTCAGGCTGCGCAACTGTTGGGAAGGGCGATCGGTGCGGGCCTCTTCGCTATTACGCCAGCTGGC
GAAAGGGGGATGTGCTGCAAGGCGATTAAGTTGGGTAACGCCAGGGTTTTCCCAGTCACGACGTTGTAAA
ACGACGGCCAGTGAGCGCGCGTAATACGACTCACTATAGGGCGAATTGGGTACCGGGCCCCCCCTCGAGG
TCCTCCAGCTTTTGTTCCCTTTAGTGAGGGTTAATTGCGCGCTTGGCGTAATCATGGTCATAGCTGTTTC
CTGTGTGAAATTGTTATCCGCTCACAATTCCACACAACATACGAGCCGGAAGCATAAAGTGTAAAGCCTG
GGGTGCCTAATGAGTGAGCTAACTCACATTAATTGCGTTGCGCTCACTGCCCGCTTTCCACCGGTGCTGT
GCCAGGACCATGGCCTGACCCCGGACCAAGTGGTGGCTATCGAGACGTCTAGACCAGCCAGGACAGAAAT
GCCTCGACTTCGCTGCTACCCAAGGTTGCCGGGTGACGCACACCGTGGAAACGGATGAAGGCACGAACCC
AGTGGACATAAGCCTGTTCGGTTCGTAAGCTGTAATGCAAGTAGCGTATGCGCTCACGCAACTGGTCCAG
AACCTTGACCGAACGCAGCGGTGGTAACGGCGCAGTGGCGGTTTTCATGGCTTGTTATGACTGTTTTTTT
GGGGTACAGTCTATGCCTCGGGCATCCAAGCAGCAAGCGCGTTACGCCGTGGGTCGATGTTTGATGTTAT
GGAGCAGCAACGATGTTACGCAGCAGGGCAGTCGCCCTAAAACAAAGTTAAACATTATGAGGGAAGCGGT
GATCGCCGAAGTATCGACTCAACTATCAGAGGTAGTTGGCGTCATCGAGCGCCATCTCGAACCGACGTTG
CTGGCCGTACATTTGTACGGCTCCGCAGTGGATGGCGGCCTGAAGCCACACAGTGATATTGATTTGCTGG
TTACGGTGACCGTAAGGCTTGATGAAACAACGCGGCGAGCTTTGATCAACGACCTTTTGGAAACTTCGGC
TTCCCCTGGAGAGAGCGAGATTCTCCGCGCTGTAGAAGTCACCATTGTTGTGCACGACGACATCATTCCG
TGGCGTTATCCAGCTAAGCGCGAACTGCAATTTGGAGAATGGCAGCGCAATGACATTCTTGCAGGTATCT
TCGAGCCAGCCACGATCGACATTGATCTGGCTATCTTGCTGACAAAAGCAAGAGAACATAGCGTTGCCTT
GGTAGGTCCAGCGGCGGAGGAACTCTTTGATCCGGTTCCTGAACAGGATCTATTTGAGGCGCTAAATGAA
ACCTTAACGCTATGGAACTCGCCGCCCGACTGGGCTGGCGATGAGCGAAATGTAGTGCTTACGTTGTCCC
GCATTTGGTACAGCGCAGTAACCGGCAAAATCGCGCCGAAGGATGTCGCTGCCGACTGGGCAATGGAGCG
CCTGCCGGCCCAGTATCAGCCCGTCATACTTGAAGCTAGACAGGCTTATCTTGGACAAGAAGAAGATCGC
TTGGCCTCGCGCGCAGATCAGTTGGAAGAATTTGTCCACTACGTGAAAGGCGAGATCACCAAGGTAGTCG
GCAAATAACCCTCGAGCCACCCATGACCAAAATCCCTTAACGTGAGTTACGCGTCGTTCCACTGAGCGTC
AGACCCCGTAGAAAAGATCAAAGGATCTTCTTGAGATCCTTTTTTTCTGCGCGTAATCTGCTGCTTGCAA
ACAAAAAAACCACCGCTACCAGCGGTGGTTTGTTTGCCGGATCAAGAGCTACCAACTCTTTTTCCGAAGG
TAACTGGCTTCAGCAGAGCGCAGATACCAAATACTGTCCTTCTAGTGTAGCCGTAGTTAGGCCACCACTT
CAAGAACTCTGTAGCACCGCCTACATACCTCGCTCTGCTAATCCTGTTACCAGTGGCTGCTGCCAGTGGC
GATAAGTCGTGTCTTACCGGGTTGGACTCAAGACGATAGTTACCGGATAAGGCGCAGCGGTCGGGCTGAA
CGGGGGGTTCGTGCACACAGCCCAGCTTGGAGCGAACGACCTACACCGAACTGAGATACCTACAGCGTGA
GCATTGAGAAAGCGCCACGCTTCCCGAAGGGAGAAAGGCGGACAGGTATCCGGTAAGCGGCAGGGTCGGA
ACAGGAGAGCGCACGAGGGAGCTTCCAGGGGGAAACGCCTGGTATCTTTATAGTCCTGTCGGGTTTCGCC
ACCTCTGACTTGAGCGTCGATTTTTGTGATGCTCGTCAGGGGGGCGGAGCCTATGGAAAAACGCCAGCAA
CGCGGCCTTTTTACGGTTCCTGGCCTTTTGCTGGCCTTTTGCTCACATGTTCTTTCCTGCGTTATCCCCT
GATTCTGTGGATAACCGTATTACCGCCTTTGAGTGAGCTGATACCGCTCGCCGCAGCCGAACGACCGAGC
GCAGCGAGTCAGTGAGCGAGGAAGCGGAAGAGCGCCCAATACGCAAACCGCCTCTCCCCGCGCGTTGGCC
GATTCATTAATGCAGCTGGCACGACAGGTTTCCCGACTGGAAAGCGGGCAGTGAGCGCAACGCAATTAAT
ACGCGTACCGCTAGCCAGGAAGAGTTTGTAGAAACGCAAAAAGGCCATCCGTCAGGATGGCCTTCTGCTT
AGTTTGATGCCTGGCAGTTTATGGCGGGCGTCCTGCCCGCCACCCTCCGGGCCGTTGCTTCACAACGTTC
AAATCCGCTCCCGGCGGATTTGTCCTACTCAGGAGAGCGTTCACCGACAAACAACAGATAAAACGAAAGG
CCCAGTCTTCCGACTGAGCCTTTCGTTTTATTTGATGCCTGGCAGTTCCCTACTCTCGCGTTAACGCTAG
CATGGATGTTTTCCCAGTCACGACGTTGTAAAACGACGGCCAGTCTTAAG
