>Addgene plasmid #63554 | pFusB3-47 | addgene partial sequence | sequence record 119216 | pCR8_R1 5'-cgaaccgaacaggcttatgt-3'
TGCGTCACCCGGCAACCTTGGGTAGCAGCGAAGTCGAGGCATTTCTGTCCTGGCTGGTCTAGACGTCTCG
ATAGCCACCACTTGGTCCGGGGTCAGGCCATGGTCCTGGCACAGCACCGGCAACAGCCGCTGCACCGTTT
CGAGCGCTTGCTTGCCGCCATTGTTGCTGGCGATAGCCACCACTTGGTCCGGGGTCAGGCCATGGTCCTG
GCACAGCACCGGCAACAGCCGCTGCACCGTTTCGAGCGCTTGCTTGCCGCCACCGTTGCTGGCGATAGCC
ACCACTTGGTCCGGGGTCAGGCCATGGTCCTGGCACAGCACCGGCAACAGCCGCTGCACCGTTTCGAGCG
CTTGCTTGCCGCCATTGTTGCTGGCGATAGCCACCACTTGGTCCGGGGTCAGGCCATGAGACGCTTAAGA
CTGGCCGTCGTTTTACAACGTCGTGACTGGGAAAACATCCATGCTAGCGTTAACGCGAGAGTAGGGAACT
GCCAGGCATCAAATAAAACGAAAGGCTCAGTCGGAAGACTGGGCCTTTCGTTTTATCTGTTGTTTGTCGG
TGAACGCTCTCCTGAGTAGGACAAATCCGCCGGGAGCGGATTTGAACGTTGTGAAGCAACGGCCCGGA
