>Addgene plasmid #63554 | pFusB3-47 | addgene partial sequence | sequence record 119218 | pCR8_F1 5'-ttgatgcctggcagttccct-3'
CCAGTCACGACGTTGTAAAACGACGGCCAGTCTTAAGCGTCTCATGGCCTGACCCCGGACCAAGTGGTGG
CTATCGCCAGCAACAATGGCGGCAAGCAAGCGCTCGAAACGGTGCAGCGGCTGTTGCCGGTGCTGTGCCA
GGACCATGGCCTGACCCCGGACCAAGTGGTGGCTATCGCCAGCAACGGTGGCGGCAAGCAAGCGCTCGAA
ACGGTGCAGCGGCTGTTGCCGGTGCTGTGCCAGGACCATGGCCTGACCCCGGACCAAGTGGTGGCTATCG
CCAGCAACAATGGCGGCAAGCAAGCGCTCGAAACGGTGCAGCGGCTGTTGCCGGTGCTGTGCCAGGACCA
TGGCCTGACCCCGGACCAAGTGGTGGCTATCGAGACGTCTAGACCAGCCAGGACAGAAATGCCTCGACTT
CGCTGCTACCCAAGGTTGCCGGGTGACGCACACCGTGGAAACGGATGAAGGCACGAACCCAGTGGACATA
AGCCTGTTCGGTTCGTAAGCTGTAATGCAAGTAGCGTATGCGCTCACGCAACTGGTCCAGAACCTTGACC
GAACGCAGCGGTGGTAACGGCGCAGTGGCGGTTTTCATGGCTTGTTATGACTGTTTTTTTGGGGTACAGT
CTATGCCTCGGGCATCCAAGCAGCAAGCGCGTTACGCCGTGGGTCGATGTTTGATGTTATGGAGCAGCAA
CGATGTTACGCAGCAGGGCAGTCGCCCTAAAACAAAGTTAAACATTATGAGGGAAGCGGTGATCGCCGAA
GTATCGACTCAACTATCAGAGGTAGTTGGCGTCATCGAGCGCCATCTCGAACCGACGTTGCTGGCCGTAC
ATTTGTACGGCTCCGCAGTGGATGGCGGCCTGAAGCCACACAGTGATATTGATTTGCTGGTTACGGTGAC
CGTAAGGCTTGATGAAACAACGCGGCGAG
