[The description below was written by a language model from this plasmid's Addgene catalogue record.]
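Description:
pFusB3-47 is a library component plasmid from the FusX system, a one-step method for assembling TALE repeat arrays used to build TALENs and related programmable DNA-binding proteins. It is built on the FusB3 backbone (about 3 kb without insert), is maintained as a high-copy plasmid in standard E. coli cloning strains, and is selected with spectinomycin. The record does not include a feature table, so the origin of replication and other backbone elements are not specified. The listed sequencing primers are named after pCR8, which suggests a pCR8-type backbone, but the record does not confirm this.

The insert is a synthetic pre-assembled trimer of TALE repeats carrying the repeat-variable diresidues NN, NG and NN, also designated B3_GTG. Under the standard TALE code, NN preferentially recognizes guanine and NG recognizes thymine, so this module specifies the triplet GTG. Within the assembly scheme it occupies RVD positions 13 to 15 of the final repeat array. The trimer was cloned through BsaI sites that were destroyed in the process, consistent with Golden Gate-style construction using type IIS enzymes, which cut outside their recognition sequences and allow seamless, ordered ligation of fragments.

The plasmid has no expression function of its own; no promoter, tag or reporter is recorded. It serves as one member of a collection of trimer plasmids covering the possible RVD combinations at each position block. A user selects the plasmid matching the desired target bases at positions 13 to 15 and combines it with the corresponding modules for the other positions and a receiver vector to generate a full-length custom TALE array for genome editing.
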