Addgene plasmid #63554: pFusB3-47
Purpose: Encodes RVD positions 13-15 in TALEN assembly
Depositing lab: Stephen Ekker. Depositing organization: Mayo Foundation for Medical Education and Research. Publication: FusX: A rapid one-step TALE assembly system for genome science. Ma AC, McNulty MS, Tanya PL, Jarryd CM, Martinez-Galvez G, Argue DP, Lee HB, Urban MD, Bullard CE, Blackburn PR, Man TK, Clark KJ, Ekker SC. Hum Gene Ther. 2016 Jun;27(6):451-63. doi: 10.1089/hum.2015.172 PubMed 26854857.
Backbone
  Vector backbone: FusB3
  Backbone size w/o insert (bp): 2991
  Vector type: TALEN
Growth in bacteria
  Bacterial resistance: Spectinomycin, 50 μg/mL
  Growth temperature: 37°C
  Growth strain: DH5alpha
  Copy number: High Copy
Gene/Insert
  Gene/Insert name: NN NG NN (alt name: B3_GTG)
  Species: Synthetic
  Mutation: none
  Cloning method: Restriction Enzyme; 5′ cloning site BsaI (destroyed during cloning); 3′ cloning site BsaI (destroyed during cloning)
  Sequencing primers: 5′ pCR8_F1; 3′ pCR8_R1
Terms and licenses: Academic/Nonprofit Terms; Industry Terms: Not Available to Industry
How to cite: pFusB3-47 was a gift from Stephen Ekker (Addgene plasmid # 63554 ; http://n2t.net/addgene:63554 ; RRID:Addgene_63554)
